>Addgene plasmid #233133 | cASIC1 concatemer - fully assembled | addgene full sequence | sequence record 468114 | Addgene NGS Result
CTTGCCCGGCGTCAATACGGGATAATACCGCGCCACATAGCAGAACTTTAAAAGTGCTCATCATTGGAAA
ACGTTCTTCGGGGCGAAAACTCTCAAGGATCTTACCGCTGTTGAGATCCAGTTCGATGTAACCCACTCGT
GCACCCAACTGATCTTCAGCATCTTTTACTTTCACCAGCGTTTCTGGGTGAGCAAAAACAGGAAGGCAAA
ATGCCGCAAAAAAGGGAATAAGGGCGACACGGAAATGTTGAATACTCATACTCTTCCTTTTTCAATATTA
TTGAAGCATTTATCAGGGTTATTGTCTCATGAGCGGATACATATTTGAATGTATTTAGAAAAATAAACAA
ATAGGGGTTCCGCGCACATTTCCCCGAAAAGTGCCACCTGACGTCGACGGATCGGGAGATCTCCCGATCC
CCTATGGTGCACTCTCAGTACAATCTGCTCTGATGCCGCATAGTTAAGCCAGTATCTGCTCCCTGCTTGT
GTGTTGGAGGTCGCTGAGTAGTGCGCGAGCAAAATTTAAGCTACAACAAGGCAAGGCTTGACCGACAATT
GCATGAAGAATCTGCTTAGGGTTAGGCGTTTTGCGCTGCTTCGCGATGTACGGGCCAGATATACGCGTTG
ACATTGATTATTGACTAGTTATTAATAGTAATCAATTACGGGGTCATTAGTTCATAGCCCATATATGGAG
TTCCGCGTTACATAACTTACGGTAAATGGCCCGCCTGGCTGACCGCCCAACGACCCCCGCCCATTGACGT
CAATAATGACGTATGTTCCCATAGTAACGCCAATAGGGACTTTCCATTGACGTCAATGGGTGGAGTATTT
ACGGTAAACTGCCCACTTGGCAGTACATCAAGTGTATCATATGCCAAGTACGCCCCCTATTGACGTCAAT
GACGGTAAATGGCCCGCCTGGCATTATGCCCAGTACATGACCTTATGGGACTTTCCTACTTGGCAGTACA
TCTACGTATTAGTCATCGCTATTACCATGGTGATGCGGTTTTGGCAGTACATCAATGGGCGTGGATAGCG
GTTTGACTCACGGGGATTTCCAAGTCTCCACCCCATTGACGTCAATGGGAGTTTGTTTTGGCACCAAAAT
CAACGGGACTTTCCAAAATGTCGTAACAACTCCGCCCCATTGACGCAAATGGGCGGTAGGCGTGTACGGT
GGGAGGTCTATATAAGCAGAGCTCTCTGGCTAACTAGAGAACCCACTGCTTACTGGCTTATCGAAATTAA
TACGACTCACTATAGGGAGACCCAAGCTGGCTAGCGTTTAAACTTAAGCTTGGTACCGAGCTCGGATCCA
CTAGTCCAGGAGCCACCATGATGGACCTGAAGGTGGACGAGGAGGAGGTGGACAGCGGGCAGCCGGTGAG
CATCCAGGCCTTCGCCAGCAGCTCCACCCTGCACGGGATCTCACACATCTTCTCCTACGAGCGGCTGTCG
CTGAAGCGCGTGGTCTGGGCGCTCTGCTTCATGGGTTCGCTGGCGCTGCTCGCCCTGGTCTGCACCAACC
GCATCCAGTACTACTTCCTCTACCCCCACGTCACCAAGCTGGACGAGGTGGCCGCCACCAGGCTCACCTT
CCCTGCTGTCACCTTCTGCAACCTCAACGAGTTCCGCTTCAGCCGGGTGACCAAGAACGACCTGTACCAC
GCCGGGGAACTCCTCGCCCTGCTCAATAACAGATACGAGATCCCGGACACACAGACAGCTGATGAGAAGC
AGCTGGAAATCCTACAGGACAAGGCAAACTTCCGAAACTTCAAGCCCAAACCTTTCAATATGTTGGAGTT
TTACGACCGCGCCGGCCACGACATCCGGGAGATGCTGCTCTCCTGCTTCTTCCGTGGGGAGCAGTGCAGC
CCTGAGGACTTCAAAGTGGTGTTCACACGCTATGGGAAGTGCTACACGTTCAACGCAGGGCAGGATGGCA
AACCCCGGCTCATCACCATGAAGGGGGGCACTGGAAATGGCCTGGAGATCATGCTGGACATCCAGCAGGA
CGAGTACCTCCCAGTGTGGGGGGAAACAGATGAGACCTCATTTGAAGCCGGGATCAAGGTGCAGATCCAC
AGCCAGGATGAGCCTCCACTCATCGACCAGCTGGGCTTCGGTGTGGCACCCGGCTTCCAGACCTTCGTGT
CCTGCCAGGAGCAGCGGCTCATCTACCTACCACCTCCCTGGGGCGACTGTAAGGCCACAACGGGTGACTC
GGAGTTCTACGACACTTACAGCATCACTGCCTGCCGCATCGACTGCGAGACCCGCTACCTGGTGGAGAAC
TGCAACTGCCGCATGGTGCACATGCCAGGCGATGCCCCTTATTGCACCCCAGAGCAGTACAAGGAGTGTG
CAGATCCAGCCTTAGATTTCCTGGTGGAGAAGGACAATGAGTACTGTGTCTGTGAGATGCCCTGCAACGT
CACCCGCTATGGCAAAGAGCTCTCCATGGTGAAGATCCCCAGCAAAGCCTCCGCCAAGTACCTGGCAAAG
AAGTACAACAAGTCGGAGCAGTACATCGGGGAGAACATCCTGGTGCTGGACATCTTCTTTGAAGCCCTGA
ACTATGAGACAATCGAGCAGAAGAAGGCGTATGAGGTGGCTGGATTGCTGGGTGACATCGGGGGACAGAT
GGGGCTGTTTATCGGGGCCAGCATCCTCACTGTGCTGGAGCTCTTTGACTACGCCTATGAGGTGATCAAG
CACCGGCTGTGCCGGCGGGGCAAATGCCGCAAGAACCACAAGAGGAACAACACGGACAAGGGCGTCGCGC
TGAGCATGGATGATGTGAAACGCCACAACCCCTGTGAGAGCCTACGGGGTCACCCGGCTGGCATGACGTA
CGCAGCGAACATCCTACCTCACCACCCGGCCCGGGGCACCTTTGAGGACTTCACCTGCGCAGGTACCGTG
AACAGCATGATGGACCTGAAGGTGGACGAGGAGGAGGTGGACAGCGGGCAGCCGGTGAGCATCCAGGCCT
TCGCCAGCAGCTCCACCCTGCACGGGATCTCACACATCTTCTCCTACGAGCGGCTGTCGCTGAAGCGCGT
GGTCTGGGCGCTCTGCTTCATGGGTTCGCTGGCGCTGCTCGCCCTGGTCTGCACCAACCGCATCCAGTAC
TACTTCCTCTACCCCCACGTCACCAAGCTGGACGAGGTGGCCGCCACCAGGCTCACCTTCCCTGCTGTCA
CCTTCTGCAACCTCAACGAGTTCCGCTTCAGCCGGGTGACCAAGAACGACCTGTACCACGCCGGGGAACT
CCTCGCCCTGCTCAATAACAGATACGAGATCCCGGACACACAGACAGCTGATGAGAAGCAGCTGGAAATC
CTACAGGACAAGGCAAACTTCCGAAACTTCAAGCCCAAACCTTTCAATATGTTGGAGTTTTACGACCGCG
CCGGCCACGACATCCGGGAGATGCTGCTCTCCTGCTTCTTCCGTGGGGAGCAGTGCAGCCCTGAGGACTT
CAAAGTGGTGTTCACACGCTATGGGAAGTGCTACACGTTCAACGCAGGGCAGGATGGCAAACCCCGGCTC
ATCACCATGAAGGGGGGCACTGGAAATGGCCTGGAGATCATGCTGGACATCCAGCAGGACGAGTACCTCC
CAGTGTGGGGGGAAACAGATGAGACCTCATTTGAAGCCGGGATCAAGGTGCAGATCCACAGCCAGGATGA
GCCTCCACTCATCGACCAGCTGGGCTTCGGTGTGGCACCCGGCTTCCAGACCTTCGTGTCCTGCCAGGAG
CAGCGGCTCATCTACCTACCACCTCCCTGGGGCGACTGTAAGGCCACAACGGGTGACTCGGAGTTCTACG
ACACTTACAGCATCACTGCCTGCCGCATCGACTGCGAGACCCGCTACCTGGTGGAGAACTGCAACTGCCG
CATGGTGCACATGCCAGGCGATGCCCCTTATTGCACCCCAGAGCAGTACAAGGAGTGTGCAGATCCAGCC
TTAGATTTCCTGGTGGAGAAGGACAATGAGTACTGTGTCTGTGAGATGCCCTGCAACGTCACCCGCTATG
GCAAAGAGCTCTCCATGGTGAAGATCCCCAGCAAAGCCTCCGCCAAGTACCTGGCAAAGAAGTACAACAA
GTCGGAGCAGTACATCGGGGAGAACATCCTGGTGCTGGACATCTTCTTTGAAGCCCTGAACTATGAGACA
ATCGAGCAGAAGAAGGCGTATGAGGTGGCTGGATTGCTGGGTGACATCGGGGGACAGATGGGGCTGTTTA
TCGGGGCCAGCATCCTCACTGTGCTGGAGCTCTTTGACTACGCCTATGAGGTGATCAAGCACCGGCTGTG
CCGGCGGGGCAAATGCCGCAAGAACCACAAGAGGAACAACACGGACAAGGGCGTCGCGCTGAGCATGGAT
GATGTGAAACGCCACAACCCCTGTGAGAGCCTACGGGGTCACCCGGCTGGCATGACGTACGCAGCGAACA
TCCTACCTCACCACCCGGCCCGGGGCACCTTTGAGGACTTCACCTGCGCAGGATCCGGACACAGCATGAT
GGACCTGAAGGTGGACGAGGAGGAGGTGGACAGCGGGCAGCCGGTGAGCATCCAGGCCTTCGCCAGCAGC
TCCACCCTGCACGGGATCTCACACATCTTCTCCTACGAGCGGCTGTCGCTGAAGCGCGTGGTCTGGGCGC
TCTGCTTCATGGGTTCGCTGGCGCTGCTCGCCCTGGTCTGCACCAACCGCATCCAGTACTACTTCCTCTA
CCCCCACGTCACCAAGCTGGACGAGGTGGCCGCCACCAGGCTCACCTTCCCTGCTGTCACCTTCTGCAAC
CTCAACGAGTTCCGCTTCAGCCGGGTGACCAAGAACGACCTGTACCACGCCGGGGAACTCCTCGCCCTGC
TCAATAACAGATACGAGATCCCGGACACACAGACAGCTGATGAGAAGCAGCTGGAAATCCTACAGGACAA
GGCAAACTTCCGAAACTTCAAGCCCAAACCTTTCAATATGTTGGAGTTTTACGACCGCGCCGGCCACGAC
ATCCGGGAGATGCTGCTCTCCTGCTTCTTCCGTGGGGAGCAGTGCAGCCCTGAGGACTTCAAAGTGGTGT
TCACACGCTATGGGAAGTGCTACACGTTCAACGCAGGGCAGGATGGCAAACCCCGGCTCATCACCATGAA
GGGGGGCACTGGAAATGGCCTGGAGATCATGCTGGACATCCAGCAGGACGAGTACCTCCCAGTGTGGGGG
GAAACAGATGAGACCTCATTTGAAGCCGGGATCAAGGTGCAGATCCACAGCCAGGATGAGCCTCCACTCA
TCGACCAGCTGGGCTTCGGTGTGGCACCCGGCTTCCAGACCTTCGTGTCCTGCCAGGAGCAGCGGCTCAT
CTACCTACCACCTCCCTGGGGCGACTGTAAGGCCACAACGGGTGACTCGGAGTTCTACGACACTTACAGC
ATCACTGCCTGCCGCATCGACTGCGAGACCCGCTACCTGGTGGAGAACTGCAACTGCCGCATGGTGCACA
TGCCAGGCGATGCCCCTTATTGCACCCCAGAGCAGTACAAGGAGTGTGCAGATCCAGCCTTAGATTTCCT
GGTGGAGAAGGACAATGAGTACTGTGTCTGTGAGATGCCCTGCAACGTCACCCGCTATGGCAAAGAGCTC
TCCATGGTGAAGATCCCCAGCAAAGCCTCCGCCAAGTACCTGGCAAAGAAGTACAACAAGTCGGAGCAGT
ACATCGGGGAGAACATCCTGGTGCTGGACATCTTCTTTGAAGCCCTGAACTATGAGACAATCGAGCAGAA
GAAGGCGTATGAGGTGGCTGGATTGCTGGGTGACATCGGGGGACAGATGGGGCTGTTTATCGGGGCCAGC
ATCCTCACTGTGCTGGAGCTCTTTGACTACGCCTATGAGGTGATCAAGCACCGGCTGTGCCGGCGGGGCA
AATGCCGCAAGAACCACAAGAGGAACAACACGGACAAGGGCGTCGCGCTGAGCATGGATGATGTGAAACG
CCACAACCCCTGTGAGAGCCTACGGGGTCACCCGGCTGGCATGACGTACGCAGCGAACATCCTACCTCAC
CACCCGGCCCGGGGCACCTTTGAGGACTTCACCTGCTAAGATCTAGAGGGCCCGTTTAAACCCGCTGATC
AGCCTCGACTGTGCCTTCTAGTTGCCAGCCATCTGTTGTTTGCCCCTCCCCCGTGCCTTCCTTGACCCTG
GAAGGTGCCACTCCCACTGTCCTTTCCTAATAAAATGAGGAAATTGCATCGCATTGTCTGAGTAGGTGTC
ATTCTATTCTGGGGGGTGGGGTGGGGCAGGACAGCAAGGGGGAGGATTGGGTAGACAATAGCAGGCATGC
TGGGGATGCGGTGGGCTCTATGGCTTCTGAGGCGGAAAGAACCAGCTGGGGCTCTAGGGGGTATCCCC
[124 nt withheld, positions 6439-6562]
C
[91 nt withheld, positions 6564-6654]
A
[49 nt withheld, positions 6656-6704]
CCTTTGACGTTGGAGTCCACGTTCTTT
[37 nt withheld, positions 6732-6768]
ACCCTATCTCGGTCTATTCTTTTGATTTATAAGGGATTTTGCCGATTTCGGCCTATTGGTTAAAAAATGA
GCTGATTTAACAAAAATTTAACGCGAATTAATTCTGTGGAATGTGTGTCAGTTAGGGTGTGGAAAGTCCC
CAGGCTCCCCAGCAGGCAGAAGTATGCAAAGCATGCATCTCAATTAGTCAGCAACCAGGTGTGGAAAGTC
CCCAGGCTCCCCAGCAGGCAGAAGTATGCAAAGCATGCATCTCAATTAGTCAGCAACCATAGTCCCGCCC
CTAACTCCGCCCATCCCGCCCCTAACTCCGCCCAGTTCCGCCCATTCTCCGCCCCATGGCTGACTAATTT
TTTTTATTTATGCAGAGGCCGAGGCCGCCTCTGCCTCTGAGCTATTCCAGAAGTAGTGAGGAGGCTTTTT
TGGAGGCCTAGGCTTTTGCAAAAAGCTCCCGGGAGCTTGTATATCCATTTTCGGATCTGATCAAGAGACA
GGATGAGGATCGTTTCGCATGGTGAGCAAGGGCGAGGAGGATAACATGGCCTCTCTCCCAGCGACACATG
AGTTACACATCTTTGGCTCCATCAACGGTGTGGACTTTGACATGGTGGGTCAGGGCACCGGCAATCCAAA
TGATGGTTATGAGGAGTTAAACCTGAAGTCCACCAAGGGTGACCTCCAGTTCTCCCCCTGGATTCTGGTC
CCTCATATCGGGTATGGCTTCCATCAGTACCTGCCCTACCCTGACGGGATGTCGCCTTTCCAGGCCGCCA
TGGTAGATGGCTCCGGCTACCAAGTCCATCGCACAATGCAGTTTGAAGATGGTGCCTCCCTTACTGTTAA
CTACCGCTACACCTACGAGGGAAGCCACATCAAAGGAGAGGCCCAGGTGAAGGGGACTGGTTTCCCTGCT
GACGGTCCTGTGATGACCAACTCGCTGACCGCTGCGGACTGGTGCAGGTCGAAGAAAACTTACCCCAACG
ACAAAACCATCATCAGTACCTTTAAGTGGAGTTACACCACTGGAAATGGCAAGCGCTACCGGAGCACTGC
GCGGACCACCTACACCTTTGCCAAGCCAATGGCGGCTAACTATCTGAAGAACCAGCCGATGTACGTGTTC
CGTAAGACGGAGCTCAAGCACTCCAAGACCGAGCTCAACTTCAAGGAGTGGCAAAAGGCCTTTACCGATG
TGATGGGCATGGACGAGCTGTACAAGTGAGCGGGACTCTGGGGTTCGAAATGACCGACCAAGCGACGCCC
AACCTGCCATCACGAGATTTCGATTCCACCGCCGCCTTCTATGAAAGGTTGGGCTTCGGAATCGTTTTCC
GGGACGCCGGCTGGATGATCCTCCAGCGCGGGGATCTCATGCTGGAGTTCTTCGCCCACCCCAACTTGTT
TATTGCAGCTTATAATGGTTACAAATAAAGCAATAGCATCACAAATTTCACAAATAAAGCATTTTTTTCA
CTGCATTCTAGTTGTGGTTTGTCCAAACTCATCAATGTATCTTATCATGTCTGTATACCGTCGACCTCTA
GCTAGAGCTTGGCGTAATCATGGTCATAGCTGTTTCCTGTGTGAAATTGTTATCCGCTCACAATTCCACA
CAACATACGAGCCGGAAGCATAAAGTGTAAAGCCTGGGGTGCCTAATGAGTGAGCTAACTCACATTAATT
GCGTTGCGCTCACTGCCCGCTTTCCAGTCGGGAAACCTGTCGTGCCAGCTGCATTAATGAATCGGCCAAC
GCGCGGGGAGAGGCGGTTTGCGTATTGGGCGCTCTTCCGCTTCCTCGCTCACTGACTCGCTGCGCTCGGT
CGTTCGGCTGCGGCGAGCGGTATCAGCTCACTCAAAGGCGGTAATACGGTTATCCACAGAATCAGGGGAT
AACGCAGGAAAGAACATGTGAGCAAAAGGCCAGCAAAAGGCCAGGAACCGTAAAAAGGCCGCGTTGCTGG
CGTTTTTCCATAGGCTCCGCCCCCCTGACGAGCATCACAAAAATCGACGCTCAAGTCAGAGGTGGCGAAA
CCCGACAGGACTATAAAGATACCAGGCGTTTCCCCCTGGAAGCTCCCTCGTGCGCTCTCCTGTTCCGACC
CTGCCGCTTACCGGATACCTGTCCGCCTTTCTCCCTTCGGGAAGCGTGGCGCTTTCTCATAGCTCACGCT
GTAGGTATCTCAGTTCGGTGTAGGTCGTTCGCTCCAAGCTGGGCTGTGTGCACGAACCCCCCGTTCAGCC
CGACCGCTGCGCCTTATCCGGTAACTATCGTCTTGAGTCCAACCCGGTAAGACACGACTTATCGCCACTG
GCAGCAGCCACTGGTAACAGGATTAGCAGAGCGAGGTATGTAGGCGGTGCTACAGAGTTCTTGAAGTGGT
GGCCTAACTACGGCTACACTAGAAGAACAGTATTTGGTATCTGCGCTCTGCTGAAGCCAGTTACCTTCGG
AAAAAGAGTTGGTAGCTCTTGATCCGGCAAACAAACCACCGCTGGTAGCGGTGGTTTTTTTGTTTGCAAG
CAGCAGATTACGCGCAGAAAAAAAGGATCTCAAGAAGATCCTTTGATCTTTTCTACGGGGTCTGACGCTC
AGTGGAACGAAAACTCACGTTAAGGGATTTTGGTCATGAGATTATCAAAAAGGATCTTCACCTAGATCCT
TTTAAATTAAAAATGAAGTTTTAAATCAATCTAAAGTATATATGAGTAAACTTGGTCTGACAGTTACCAA
TGCTTAATCAGTGAGGCACCTATCTCAGCGATCTGTCTATTTCGTTCATCCATAGTTGCCTGACTCCCCG
TCGTGTAGATAACTACGATACGGGAGGGCTTACCATCTGGCCCCAGTGCTGCAATGATACCGCGAGACCC
ACGCTCACCGGCTCCAGATTTATCAGCAATAAACCAGCCAGCCGGAAGGGCCGAGCGCAGAAGTGGTCCT
GCAACTTTATCCGCCTCCATCCAGTCTATTAATTGTTGCCGGGAAGCTAGAGTAAGTAGTTCGCCAGTTA
ATAGTTTGCGCAACGTTGTTGCCATTGCTACAGGCATCGTGGTGTCACGCTCGTCGTTTGGTATGGCTTC
ATTCAGCTCCGGTTCCCAACGATCAAGGCGAGTTACATGATCCCCCATGTTGTGCAAAAAAGCGGTTAGC
TCCTTCGGTCCTCCGATCGTTGTCAGAAGTAAGTTGGCCGCAGTGTTATCACTCATGGTTATGGCAGCAC
TGCATAATTCTCTTACTGTCATGCCATCCGTAAGATGCTTTTCTGTGACTGGTGAGTACTCAACCAAGTC
ATTCTGAGAATAGTGTATGCGGCGACCGAGTTGCT
Features (pLannotate 1.2.2; 22 found; start..end, strand, type, name):
    260..364     -  promoter       AmpR promoter: bla
    423..475     -  misc_feature   bom (fragment): basis of mobility region from pBR322
    630..1009    +  enhancer       CMV enhancer: human cytomegalovirus immediate early enhancer
   1010..1213    +  promoter       CMV promoter: human cytomegalovirus (CMV) immediate early promoter
   1209..1242    +  LTR            5' LTR (truncated) (fragment): truncated 5' long terminal repeat (LTR) from HIV-1
   1258..1276    +  promoter       T7 promoter: promoter for bacteriophage T7 RNA polymerase
   1348..2928    +  CDS            ASIC1: ASIC1_CHICK - Also known as ACCN2. Experimental evidence at protein level: Swiss-Prot protein existence level 1. Proton-gated sodium channel; it is activated by a drop of the extracellular pH and then becomes rapidly desensitized. Generates a biphasic current with a fast inactivating and a slow sustained phase. Has high selectivity for sodium ions and can also transport lithium ions with high efficiency. Can also transport potassium ions, but with lower efficiency. It is nearly impermeable to the larger rubidium and cesium ions. From Gallus gallus (Chicken).
   2947..4527    +  CDS            ASIC1: ASIC1_CHICK - Also known as ACCN2. Experimental evidence at protein level: Swiss-Prot protein existence level 1. Proton-gated sodium channel; it is activated by a drop of the extracellular pH and then becomes rapidly desensitized. Generates a biphasic current with a fast inactivating and a slow sustained phase. Has high selectivity for sodium ions and can also transport lithium ions with high efficiency. Can also transport potassium ions, but with lower efficiency. It is nearly impermeable to the larger rubidium and cesium ions. From Gallus gallus (Chicken).
   4546..6126    +  CDS            ASIC1: ASIC1_CHICK - Also known as ACCN2. Experimental evidence at protein level: Swiss-Prot protein existence level 1. Proton-gated sodium channel; it is activated by a drop of the extracellular pH and then becomes rapidly desensitized. Generates a biphasic current with a fast inactivating and a slow sustained phase. Has high selectivity for sodium ions and can also transport lithium ions with high efficiency. Can also transport potassium ions, but with lower efficiency. It is nearly impermeable to the larger rubidium and cesium ions. From Gallus gallus (Chicken).
   6169..6280    +  polyA_signal   bGH poly(A) signal: bovine growth hormone polyadenylation signal
   6397..6418    +  promoter       SV40 promoter (fragment): SV40 enhancer and early promoter
   6439..6867    +  rep_origin     f1 ori (sequence partly withheld): f1 bacteriophage origin of replication; arrow indicates direction of (+) strand synthesis
   6881..7210    +  promoter       SV40 promoter: SV40 enhancer and early promoter
   7277..7984    +  CDS            mNeonGreen: mNeonGreen is a basic (constitutively fluorescent) green/yellow fluorescent protein published in 2013, derived from Branchiostoma lanceolatum. It is reported to be a very rapidly-maturing monomer with moderate acid sensitivity.
   8008..8166    +  CDS            ble (fragment): BLE_KLEPN - Experimental evidence at protein level: Swiss-Prot protein existence level 1. Binding protein with a strong affinity to the bleomycin family of antibiotics. Binds to CL990; an antimitotic-antibiotic compound. From Klebsiella pneumoniae.
   8161..8282    +  polyA_signal   SV40 poly(A) signal: SV40 polyadenylation signal
   8355..8371    -  protein_bind   lac operator: The lac repressor binds to the lac operator to inhibit transcription in E. coli. This inhibition can be relieved by adding lactose or isopropyl-β-D-thiogalactopyranoside (IPTG). lac repressor encoded by lacI
   8379..8409    -  promoter       lac promoter: promoter for the E. coli lac operon
   8424..8445    -  protein_bind   CAP binding site: CAP binding activates transcription in the presence of cAMP. E. coli catabolite activator protein
   8458..8550    -  CDS            lacI (fragment): lac repressor; lacI; The lac repressor binds to the lac operator to inhibit transcription in E. coli. This inhibition can be relieved by adding lactose or isopropyl-β-D-thiogalactopyranoside (IPTG).
   8733..9321    -  rep_origin     ori: high-copy-number ColE1/pMB1/pBR322/pUC origin of replication
   9492..259     -  CDS            AmpR (across the origin): β-lactamase; bla; confers resistance to ampicillin, carbenicillin, and related antibiotics
