[The description below was written by a language model from this plasmid's Addgene catalogue record and pLannotate feature annotations shown in this document.]
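Description:
cASIC1 concatemer - fully assembled is a mammalian expression plasmid of about 10.1 kb built on a pcDNA3.1 backbone. It carries three tandem copies of the chicken (Gallus gallus) acid-sensing ion channel ASIC1, a proton-gated, sodium-selective channel that opens on extracellular acidification and then rapidly desensitizes. The three ASIC1 coding segments are annotated head to tail on the same strand, each the same length and separated by gaps of only 18 nucleotides. This fits short in-frame linkers joining the subunits into one polypeptide, although the record does not describe the linkers explicitly. The CMV enhancer and immediate early promoter drive the array, a T7 promoter lies just upstream of the coding region, and the bGH polyadenylation signal terminates the transcript. Because functional ASIC channels are trimers, linking three subunits fixes the position and number of each one. This matches the stated purpose of producing channels of defined stoichiometry in mammalian cells, for example with mutations placed in a chosen number of subunits. The associated publication concerns proline substitutions that slow desensitization.

A second cassette uses the SV40 enhancer/early promoter to express mNeonGreen, followed by a fragment of the ble bleomycin-binding gene and the SV40 polyadenylation signal. mNeonGreen presumably serves as a fluorescent marker for identifying transfected cells. Only a fragment of ble is annotated, so a working mammalian drug selection marker should not be assumed. In bacteria the plasmid is maintained by a high-copy ColE1/pUC-type origin and selected with ampicillin through the β-lactamase gene, and an f1 origin is also present. The recorded use of a recombination-deficient strain at reduced temperature is consistent with the instability expected from three direct repeats. The short HIV-1 LTR, lac and bom fragments annotated are likely backbone remnants.
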