Addgene plasmid #233133: cASIC1 concatemer - fully assembled
Purpose: To create cASIC1 channels of defined stoichiometry in mammalian cells
Depositing lab: David MacLean. Depositing organization: University of Rochester Medical Center. Publication: Proline substitutions in the ASIC1 beta11-12 linker slow desensitization. Purohit R, Couch T, Rook ML, MacLean DM. Biophys J. 2024 Oct 15;123(20):3507-3518. doi: 10.1016/j.bpj.2024.08.016. Epub 2024 Sep 3. PubMed 39182166.
Backbone
  Vector backbone: pcDNA3.1
  Vector type: Mammalian Expression
Growth in bacteria
  Bacterial resistance: Ampicillin, 100 μg/mL
  Growth temperature: 30°C
  Growth strain: NEB Stable
  Copy number: High Copy
Gene/Insert
  Gene/Insert name: ASIC1
  Species: G. gallus (chicken)
  Entrez Gene: ASIC1 (a.k.a. ACCN2)
Terms and licenses: Academic/Nonprofit Terms; Industry Terms: Not Available to Industry
How to cite: cASIC1 concatemer - fully assembled was a gift from David MacLean (Addgene plasmid # 233133 ; http://n2t.net/addgene:233133 ; RRID:Addgene_233133)
